Addgene plasmid #72023: Sema3f(S, +)-AP-His
Purpose: Expresses the Sema3F protein (truncated at cleavage site P1; ie, short and contains no deletion in exon 3), C-terminally fused to alkaline phosphatase + 6X histidine tag.
Depositing lab: Woj Wojtowicz. Depositing organization: University of California, Berkeley. Publication: An extracellular biochemical screen reveals that FLRTs and Unc5s mediate neuronal subtype recognition in the retina. Visser JJ, Cheng Y, Perry SC, Chastain AB, Parsa B, Masri SS, Ray TA, Kay JN, Wojtowicz WM. Elife. 2015 Dec 3;4. pii: e08149. doi: 10.7554/eLife.08149. PubMed 26633812.
Backbone
  Vector backbone: pCMVi-SV40ori
  Vector type: Mammalian Expression
Growth in bacteria
  Bacterial resistance: Ampicillin, 100 μg/mL
  Growth temperature: 37°C
  Growth strain: DH5alpha
  Copy number: High Copy
Gene/Insert
  Gene/Insert name: Sema3f (alt names: Semaphorin 3F; Sema4; Semak; NCBI gene ID 20350)
  Species: M. musculus (mouse)
  Insert size (bp): 1740
  Entrez Gene: Sema3f (a.k.a. Sem, Sema4, Semak)
  Promoter: CMV
  Tag / fusion protein: AP-His (C terminal on backbone)
  Cloning method: Restriction Enzyme; 5′ cloning site XhoI (not destroyed); 3′ cloning site AscI (not destroyed)
  Sequencing primers: 5′ GTCAGAGGTAACTCCCGTTGC; 3′ GAGGTTCTTGGCGGCTGTC
Terms and licenses: Academic/Nonprofit Terms; Industry Terms: Not Available to Industry
How to cite: Sema3f(S, +)-AP-His was a gift from Woj Wojtowicz (Addgene plasmid # 72023 ; http://n2t.net/addgene:72023 ; RRID:Addgene_72023)
