[The description below was written by a language model from this plasmid's Addgene catalogue record and pLannotate feature annotations shown in this document.]
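Description:
Sema3f(S, +)-AP-His is a mammalian expression plasmid of about 8.3 kb built on the pCMVi-SV40ori backbone. It produces a truncated form of mouse semaphorin 3F as a soluble fusion protein. It is propagated in E. coli as a high-copy plasmid through a ColE1/pUC-type origin, with selection by ampicillin resistance (β-lactamase under its own promoter). The backbone also carries an f1 phage origin and remnants of rop, bom and lacZα. An annotated SV40 enhancer/early promoter region includes the SV40 origin implied by the backbone name, which would allow episomal amplification in cells expressing large T antigen.

Expression is driven by the human CMV immediate-early enhancer and promoter, followed by CMV intron A, which generally boosts transcript processing and expression. The cassette ends in an SV40 polyadenylation signal. The roughly 1.7 kb Sema3f insert was cloned between XhoI and AscI sites. According to the record it is the "short" version, truncated at cleavage site P1, and it retains the full exon 3 (the "+" form). It is fused at its C terminus to human placental alkaline phosphatase and a 6xHis tag, both supplied by the backbone. The automated annotation labels the insert as a Sema3c fragment, which most likely reflects homology-based matching to a related class 3 semaphorin, since the catalogue entry identifies it as Sema3f. The His tag is not annotated separately.

The AP moiety provides an enzymatic readout for detecting binding, and the His tag offers a handle for capture or purification. This fits the associated work, an extracellular biochemical screen for interactions between neuronal recognition proteins in the retina.
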