Features (pLannotate 1.2.2; 14 found; start..end, strand, type, name):
     25..408     +  enhancer       CMV enhancer: human cytomegalovirus immediate early enhancer
    410..609     +  promoter       CMV promoter: human cytomegalovirus (CMV) immediate early promoter
    748..1573    +  intron         CMV intron A: human cytomegalovirus intron A (Chapman et al., 1991)
   1700..3337    +  CDS            Sema3c (fragment): SEM3C_MOUSE - Also known as Semae, SemE. Experimental evidence at protein level: Swiss-Prot protein existence level 1. Binds to plexin family members and plays an important role in the regulation of developmental processes. Required for normal cardiovascular development during embryogenesis. Functions as attractant for growing axons, and thereby plays an important role in axon growth and axon guidance. From Mus musculus (Mouse).
   3371..4822    +  CDS            SEAP: secreted alkaline phosphatase from human placenta The natural enzyme has a C-terminal transmembrane sequence that is replaced by a GPI anchor.
   4881..5002    +  polyA_signal   SV40 poly(A) signal: SV40 polyadenylation signal
   5211..5799    -  rep_origin     ori: high-copy-number ColE1/pMB1/pBR322/pUC origin of replication
   5970..6830    -  CDS            AmpR: β-lactamase; bla; confers resistance to ampicillin, carbenicillin, and related antibiotics
   6831..6935    -  promoter       AmpR promoter: bla
   7030..7065    +  CDS            rop (fragment): Rop protein, which maintains plasmids at low copy number; rop
   7088..7418    +  promoter       SV40 promoter: SV40 enhancer and early promoter
   7541..7640    +  misc_feature   bom (fragment): basis of mobility region from pBR322
   7668..8096    -  rep_origin     f1 ori (sequence partly withheld): f1 bacteriophage origin of replication; arrow indicates direction of (+) strand synthesis
   8100..8257    -  CDS            lacZα (fragment): LacZα fragment of β-galactosidase; lacZ fragment
>Addgene plasmid #72023 | Sema3f(S, +)-AP-His | depositor full sequence | sequence record 131209 | Full Sequence
GTCGAGGTCTCGACGGTATCGATTGACATTGATTATTGACTAGCTAGTTATTAATAGTAATCAATTACGG
GGTCATTAGTTCATAGCCCATATATGGAGTTCCGCGTTACATAACTTACGGTAAATGGCCCGCCTGGCTG
ACCGCCCAACGACCCCCGCCCATTGACGTCAATAATGACGTATGTTCCCATAGTAACGCCAATAGGGACT
TTCCATTGACGTCAATGGGTGGAGTATTTACGGTAAACTGCCCACTTGGCAGTACATCAAGTGTATCATA
TGCCAAGTCCGCCCCCTATTGACGTCAATGACGGTAAATGGCCCGCCTGGCATTATGCCCAGTACATGAC
CTTACGGGACTTTCCTACTTGGCAGTACATCTACGTATTAGTCATCGCTATTACCATGGTGATGCGGTTT
TGGCAGTACACCAATGGGCGTGGATAGCGGTTTGACTCACGGGGATTTCCAAGTCTCCACCCCATTGACG
TCAATGGGAGTTTGTTTTGGCACCAAAATCAACGGGACTTTCCAAAATGTCGTAATAACCCCGCCCCGTT
GACGCAAATGGGCGGTAGGCGTGTACGGTGGGAGGTCTATATAAGCAGAGCTCGTTTAGTGAACCGTCAG
ATCGCCTGGAGACGCCATCCACGCTGTTTTGACCTCCATAGAAGACACCGGGACCGATCCAGCCTCCGCG
GCCGGGAACGGTGCATTGGAACGCGGATTCCCCGTGCCAAGAGTGACGTAAGTACCGCCTATAGACTCTA
TAGGCACACCCCTTTGGCTCTTATGCATGCTATACTGTTTTTGGCTTGGGGCCTATACACCCCCGCTTCC
ATATGCTATAGGTGATGGTATAGCTTAGCCTATAGGTGTGGGTTATTGACCATTATTGACCACTCCCCTA
TTGGTGACGATACTTTCCATTACTAATCCATAACATGGCTCTTTGCCACAACTATCTCTATTGGCTATAT
GCCAATACTCTGTCCTTCAGAGACTGACACGGACTCTGTATTTTTACAGGATGGGGTCCCATTTATTATT
TACAAATTCACATATACAACAACGCCGTCCCCCGTGCCCGCAGTTTTTATTAAACATAGCGTGGGATCTC
CACGCGAATCTCGGGTACGTGTTCCGGACATGGGCTCTTCTCCGGTAGCGGCGGAGCTTCCACATCCGAG
CCCTGGTCCCATGCCTCCAGCGGCTCATGGTCGCTCGGCAGCTCCTTGCTCCTAACAGTGGAGGCCAGAC
TTAGGCACAGCACAATGCCCACCACCACCAGTGTGCCGCACAAGGCCGTGGCGGTAGGGTATGTGTCTGA
AAATGAGCTCGGAGATTGGGCTCGCACCGCTGACGCAGATGGAAGACTTAAGGCAGCGGCAGAAGAAGAT
GCAGGCAGCTGAGTTGTTGTATTCTGATAAGAGTCAGAGGTAACTCCCGTTGCGGTGCTGTTAACGGTGG
AGGGCAGTGTAGTCTGAGCAGTACTCGTTGCTGCCGCGCGCGCCACCAGACATAATAGCTGACAGACTAA
CAGACTGTTCCTTTCCATGGGTCTTTTCTGCAGAAGCTTGAATTCTCGAGGATCCGCGGCCGCGCCACCA
TGCTTGTCACTGCCTTCATCCTCTGGGCTTCCCTGCTGACCGGGGCCTGGCCTGCTACCCCTATCCAGGA
CCAGCTTCCAGCCACACCTAGAGTCCGACTGTCATTCAAAGAACTTAAGGCCACCGGTACCGCCCACTTC
TTCAACTTTCTGCTCAACACTACAGACTACAGAATCCTGCTCAAGGATGAGGACCATGACCGCATGTATG
TGGGCAGCAAGGACTACGTGCTGTCCCTGGACCTGCATGACATCAACCGAGAGCCCCTTATTATCCATTG
GGCAGCCTCCCCGCAGCGCATTGAGGAGTGCATACTGTCAGGCAAGGATGGCAATGGAGAGTGTGGTAAC
TTCGTCCGGCTCATCCAGCCTTGGAACCGAACACACCTGTATGTGTGTGGGACCGGTGCCTACAACCCCA
TGTGCACCTATGTGAACCGTGGCCGTCGCGCACAGGCCCTACCGTGGACCCAGATGCAGGTGGTCAGAGG
CCGAGGCAGCAGGGCCACCGATGGTGCCGACCGCCCGACGCCCACAGCCCCACGCCAGGATTACATCTTC
TACCTGGAGCCTGAGAAACTGGAGTCAGGAAAAGGCAAATGTCCCTATGACCCCAAGCTGGACACAGCCT
CAGCCCTCATCAATGAGGAACTCTATGCAGGAGTGTACATCGATTTTATGGGTACCGATGCAGCCATTTT
CCGCACGCTGGGGAAGCAGACAGCCATGCGCACAGATCAGTACAACTCCCGGTGGCTCAATGATCCTTCC
TTCATACATGCTGAGCTCATCCCTGACAGCGCAGAGCGCAATGACGATAAACTCTACTTCTTCTTCCGAG
AGCGCTCGGCAGAGGCGCCACAGAACCCTGCTGTGTATGCCCGCATCGGGCGCATCTGCCTTAACGATGA
CGGTGGCCATTGCTGCCTGGTCAACAAGTGGAGCACATTCCTGAAGGCTCGGCTCGTCTGCTCCGTGCCA
GGCGAGGATGGTATCGAGACCCACTTCGACGAACTCCAGGATGTGTTTGTCCAGCAGACCCAGGACATCA
GGAACCCAGTCATTTATGCTGTCTTTACCTCTTCAGGCTCTGTGTTCCGAGGGTCTGCAGTGTGTGTCTA
CTCCATGGCTGATATCCGCATGGTCTTCAATGGGCCTTTTGCTCACAAGGAGGGCCCCAACTATCAATGG
ATGCCCTTCTCAGGAAAGATGCCCTATCCTCGGCCTGGCACATGCCCTGGTGGAACCTTCACGCCCTCGA
TGAAGTCCACTAAGGACTACCCTGATGAAGTGATCAACTTCATGCGCACTCATCCGCTCATGTACCAGGC
CGTCTACCCGCTCCAGCGGCGACCCCTGGTGGTCCGTACAGGCGCTCCCTACCGCCTCACCACTGTCGCT
GTGGACCAGGTGGATGCAGCTGATGGACGCTATGAGGTGCTTTTCCTGGGCACAGACCGCGGGACAGTGC
AGAAGGTCATCGTGCTGCCCAAGGACGACCAGGAGGTGGAAGAGCTGATGCTAGAGGAAGTGGAGGTCTT
CAAGGAACCAGCACCTGTTAAGACCATGACCATCTCTTCCAAGAGGCAACAACTGTATGTGGCCTCAGCC
GTGGGTGTCACACACCTGAGCCTGCACCGCTGCCAGGCCTATGGAGCTGCCTGTGCCGACTGCTGCCTCG
CCCGCGATCCCTACTGTGCCTGGGATGGCCAGGCCTGCTCTCGCTACACAGCATCCTCCGGCGCGCCTGG
ATCTTCCGGAATCATCCCAGTTGAGGAGGAGAACCCGGACTTCTGGAACCGCGAGGCAGCCGAGGCCCTG
GGTGCCGCCAAGAAGCTGCAGCCTGCACAGACAGCCGCCAAGAACCTCATCATCTTCCTGGGCGATGGGA
TGGGGGTGTCTACGGTGACAGCTGCCAGGATCCTAAAAGGGCAGAAGAAGGACAAACTGGGGCCTGAGAT
ACCCCTGGCCATGGACCGCTTCCCATATGTGGCTCTGTCCAAGACATACAATGTAGACAAACATGTGCCA
GACAGTGGAGCCACAGCCACGGCCTACCTGTGCGGGGTCAAGGGCAACTTCCAGACCATTGGCTTGAGTG
CAGCCGCCCGCTTTAACCAGTGCAACACGACACGCGGCAACGAGGTCATCTCCGTGATGAATCGGGCCAA
GAAAGCAGGGAAGTCAGTGGGAGTGGTAACCACCACACGAGTGCAGCACGCCTCGCCAGCCGGCACCTAC
GCCCACACGGTGAACCGCAACTGGTACTCGGACGCCGACGTGCCTGCCTCGGCCCGCCAGGAGGGGTGCC
AGGACATCGCTACGCAGCTCATCTCCAACATGGACATTGACGTGATCCTAGGTGGGGGCCGAAAGTACAT
GTTTCGCATGGGAACCCCAGACCCTGAGTACCCAGATGACTACAGCCAAGGTGGGACCAGGCTGGACGGG
AAGAATCTGGTGCAGGAATGGCTGGCGAAGCGCCAGGGTGCCCGGTACGTGTGGAACCGCACTGAGCTCA
TGCAGGCTTCCCTGGACCCGTCTGTGGCCCATCTCATGGGTCTCTTTGAGCCTGGAGACATGAAATACGA
GATCCACCGAGACTCCACACTGGACCCCTCCCTGATGGAGATGACAGAGGCTGCCCTGCGCCTGCTGAGC
AGGAACCCCCGCGGCTTCTTCCTCTTCGTGGAGGGTGGTCGCATCGACCATGGTCATCATGAAAGCAGGG
CTTACCGGGCACTGACTGAGACGATCATGTTCGACGACGCCATTGAGAGGGCGGGCCAGCTCACCAGCGA
GGAGGACACGCTGAGCCTCGTCACTGCCGACCACTCCCACGTCTTCTCCTTCGGAGGCTACCCCCTGCGA
GGGAGCTCCATCTTCGGGCTGGCCCCTGGCAAGGCCCGGGACAGGAAGGCCTACACGGTCCTCCTATACG
GAAACGGTCCAGGCTATGTGCTCAAGGACGGCGCCCGGCCGGATGTTACCGAGAGCGAGAGCGGGAGCCC
CGAGTATCGGCAGCAGTCAGCAGTGCCCCTGGACGAAGAGACCCACGCAGGCGAGGACGTGGCGGTGTTC
GCGCGCGGCCCGCAGGCGCACCTGGTTCACGGCGTGCAGGAGCAGACCTTCATAGCGCACGTCATGGCCT
TCGCCGCCTGCCTGGAGCCCTACACCGCCTGCGACCTGGCGCCCCCCGCCGGCACCACCGACGCCGCGCA
CCCGGGTCATCATCACCATCACCATTAATCTAGAGATCTTATTAAAGCAGAACTTGTTTATTGCAGCTTA
TAATGGTTACAAATAAAGCAATAGCATCACAAATTTCACAAATAAAGCATTTTTTTCACTGCATTCTAGT
TGTGGTTTGTCCAAACTCATCAATGTATCTTATCATGTCTGGTCGACTCTAGCTAGACTCTTCCGCTTCC
TCGCTCACTGACTCGCTGCGCTCGGTCGTTCGGCTGCGGCGAGCGGTATCAGCTCACTCAAAGGCGGTAA
TACGGTTATCCACAGAATCAGGGGATAACGCAGGAAAGAACATGTGAGCAAAAGGCCAGCAAAAGGCCAG
GAACCGTAAAAAGGCCGCGTTGCTGGCGTTTTTCCATAGGCTCCGCCCCCCTGACGAGCATCACAAAAAT
CGACGCTCAAGTCAGAGGTGGCGAAACCCGACAGGACTATAAAGATACCAGGCGTTTCCCCCTGGAAGCT
CCCTCGTGCGCTCTCCTGTTCCGACCCTGCCGCTTACCGGATACCTGTCCGCCTTTCTCCCTTCGGGAAG
CGTGGCGCTTTCTCATAGCTCACGCTGTAGGTATCTCAGTTCGGTGTAGGTCGTTCGCTCCAAGCTGGGC
TGTGTGCACGAACCCCCCGTTCAGCCCGACCGCTGCGCCTTATCCGGTAACTATCGTCTTGAGTCCAACC
CGGTAAGACACGACTTATCGCCACTGGCAGCAGCCACTGGTAACAGGATTAGCAGAGCGAGGTATGTAGG
CGGTGCTACAGAGTTCTTGAAGTGGTGGCCTAACTACGGCTACACTAGAAGAACAGTATTTGGTATCTGC
GCTCTGCTGAAGCCAGTTACCTTCGGAAAAAGAGTTGGTAGCTCTTGATCCGGCAAACAAACCACCGCTG
GTAGCGGTGGTTTTTTTGTTTGCAAGCAGCAGATTACGCGCAGAAAAAAAGGATCTCAAGAAGATCCTTT
GATCTTTTCTACGGGGTCTGACGCTCAGTGGAACGAAAACTCACGTTAAGGGATTTTGGTCATGAGATTA
TCAAAAAGGATCTTCACCTAGATCCTTTTAAATTAAAAATGAAGTTTTAAATCAATCTAAAGTATATATG
AGTAAACTTGGTCTGACAGTTACCAATGCTTAATCAGTGAGGCACCTATCTCAGCGATCTGTCTATTTCG
TTCATCCATAGTTGCCTGACTCCCCGTCGTGTAGATAACTACGATACGGGAGGGCTTACCATCTGGCCCC
AGTGCTGCAATGATACCGCGAGACCCACGCTCACCGGCTCCAGATTTATCAGCAATAAACCAGCCAGCCG
GAAGGGCCGAGCGCAGAAGTGGTCCTGCAACTTTATCCGCCTCCATCCAGTCTATTAATTGTTGCCGGGA
AGCTAGAGTAAGTAGTTCGCCAGTTAATAGTTTGCGCAACGTTGTTGCCATTGCTACAGGCATCGTGGTG
TCACGCTCGTCGTTTGGTATGGCTTCATTCAGCTCCGGTTCCCAACGATCAAGGCGAGTTACATGATCCC
CCATGTTGTGCAAAAAAGCGGTTAGCTCCTTCGGTCCTCCGATCGTTGTCAGAAGTAAGTTGGCCGCAGT
GTTATCACTCATGGTTATGGCAGCACTGCATAATTCTCTTACTGTCATGCCATCCGTAAGATGCTTTTCT
GTGACTGGTGAGTACTCAACCAAGTCATTCTGAGAATAGTGTATGCGGCGACCGAGTTGCTCTTGCCCGG
CGTCAATACGGGATAATACCGCGCCACATAGCAGAACTTTAAAAGTGCTCATCATTGGAAAACGTTCTTC
GGGGCGAAAACTCTCAAGGATCTTACCGCTGTTGAGATCCAGTTCGATGTAACCCACTCGTGCACCCAAC
TGATCTTCAGCATCTTTTACTTTCACCAGCGTTTCTGGGTGAGCAAAAACAGGAAGGCAAAATGCCGCAA
AAAAGGGAATAAGGGCGACACGGAAATGTTGAATACTCATACTCTTCCTTTTTCAATATTATTGAAGCAT
TTATCAGGGTTATTGTCTCATGAGCGGATACATATTTGAATGTATTTAGAAAAATAAACAAATAGGGGTT
CCGCGCACATTTCCCCGAAAAGTGCCACCTGACGTCTAAGAAACCATTATTATCATGACATTAACCTATA
AAAATAGGCGTATCACGAGGCCCTTTCGTCTCGCGCGTTTCGGTGATGACGGTGAAAACCTCTGACACAT
GCAGCTCCCGGAGGAATGTGTGTCAGTTAGGGTGTGGAAAGTCCCCAGGCTCCCCAGGCAGGCAGAAGTA
TGCAAAGCATGCATCTCAATTAGTCAGCAACCAGGTGTGGAAAGTCCCCAGGCTCCCCAGCAGGCAGAAG
TATGCAAAGCATGCATCTCAATTAGTCAGCAACCATAGTCCCGCCCCTAACTCCGCCCATCCCGCCCCTA
ACTCCGCCCAGTTCCGCCCATTCTCCGCCCCATGGCTGACTAATTTTTTTTATTTATGCAGAGGCCGAGG
CCGCCTCTGCCTCTGAGCTATTCCAGAAGTAGTGAGGAGGCTTTTTTGGAGGCCTAGGCTTTTGCAAAAA
GCTCCCGGGAGCTTGTATATCCATTTTCGTCCCGGAGACGGTCACAGCTTGTCTGTAAGCGGATGCCGGG
AGCAGACAAGCCCGTCAGGGCGCGTCAGCGGGTGTTGGCGGGTGTCGGGGCTGGCTTAACTATGCGGCAT
CAGAGCAGATTGTACTGAGAGTGCACCATATGCGGTGTGAAATACCGCACAGATGCGTAAGGAGAAAATA
CCGCATCAGGAAATTGTAAGCGTTAATATTTTGTTAAAATTCGCGTTAAATTTTTGTTAAATCAGCTCAT
TTTTTAACCAATAGGCCGAAATCGGCAAAATCCCTTATAAATCAAAAGAATAGACCGAGATAGGGT
[37 nt withheld, positions 7767-7803]
AAAGAACGTGGACTCCAACGTCAAAGG
[49 nt withheld, positions 7831-7879]
T
[91 nt withheld, positions 7881-7971]
G
[124 nt withheld, positions 7973-8096]
CCATTCGCCATTCAGGCTGCGCAACTGTTGGGAAGGGCGATCGGTGCGGGCCTCTTCGCTATTACGCCAG
CTGGCGAAAGGGGGATGTGCTGCAAGGCGATTAAGTTGGGTAACGCCAGGGTTTTCCCAGTCACGACGTT
GTAAAACGACGGCCAGTGAATT
