>Addgene plasmid #72023 | Sema3f(S, +)-AP-His | addgene partial sequence | sequence record 137035 | pMRB101-F 5'-aagatgcaggcagctgagtt-3'
ACGGTGGAGGGCAGTGTAGTCTGAGCAGTACTCGTTGCTGCCGCGCGCGCCACCAGACATAATAGCTGAC
AGACTAACAGACTGTTCCTTTCCATGGGTCTTTTCTGCAGAAGCTTGAATTCTCGAGGATCCGCGGCCGC
GCCACCATGCTTGTCACTGCCTTCATCCTCTGGGCTTCCCTGCTGACCGGGGCCTGGCCTGCTACCCCTA
TCCAGGACCAGCTTCCAGCCACACCTAGAGTCCGACTGTCATTCAAAGAACTTAAGGCCACCGGTACCGC
CCACTTCTTCAACTTTCTGCTCAACACTACAGACTACAGAATCCTGCTCAAGGATGAGGACCATGACCGC
ATGTATGTGGGCAGCAAGGACTACGTGCTGTCCCTGGACCTGCATGACATCAACCGAGAGCCCCTTATTA
TCCATTGGGCAGCCTCCCCGCAGCGCATTGAGGAGTGCATACTGTCAGGCAAGGATGGCAATGGAGAGTG
TGGTAACTTCGTCCGGCTCATCCAGCCTTGGAACCGAACACACCTGTATGTGTGTGGGACCGGTGCCTAC
AACCCCATGTGCACCTATGTGAACCGTGGCCGTCGCGCACAGGCCCTACCGTGGACCCAGATGCAGGTGG
TCAGAGGCCGAGGCAGCAGGGCCACCGATGGTGCCGACCGCCCGACGCCCACAGCCCCACGCCAGGATTA
CATCTTCTACCTGGAGCCTGAGAAA
