>Addgene plasmid #72023 | Sema3f(S, +)-AP-His | addgene partial sequence | sequence record 137036 | SV40pA-R 5'-GAAATTTGTGATGCTATTGC-3'
TTCTGCTTTAATAAGATCTCTAGATTAATGGTGATGGTGATGATGACCCGGGTGCGCGGCGTCGGTGGTG
CCGGCGGGGGGCGCCAGGTCGCAGGCGGTGTAGGGCTCCAGGCAGGCGGCGAAGGCCATGACGTGCGCTA
TGAAGGTCTGCTCCTGCACGCCGTGAACCAGGTGCGCCTGCGGGCCGCGCGCGAACACCGCCACGTCCTC
GCCTGCGTGGGTCTCTTCGTCCAGGGGCACTGCTGACTGCTGCCGATACTCGGGGCTCCCGCTCTCGCTC
TCGGTAACATCCGGCCGGGCGCCGTCCTTGAGCACATAGCCTGGACCGTTTCCGTATAGGAGGACCGTGT
AGGCCTTCCTGTCCCGGGCCTTGCCAGGGGCCAGCCCGAAGATGGAGCTCCCTCGCAGGGGGTAGCCTCC
GAAGGAGAAGACGTGGGAGTGGTCGGCAGTGACGAGGCTCAGCGTGTCCTCCTCGCTGGTGAGCTGGCCC
GCCCTCTCAATGGCGTCGTCGAACATGATCGTCTCAGTCAGTGCCCGGTAAGCCCTGCTTTCATGATGAC
CATGGTCGATGCGACCACCCTCCACGAAGAGGAAGAAGCCGCGGGGGTTCCTGCTCAGCAGGCGCAGGGC
AGCCTCTGTCATCTCCATCAGGGAGGGGTCCAGTGTGGAGTCTCGGTGGATCTCGTATTTCATGTCTCCA
GGCTCAAAGAGACCCATGAGATGGGTCACAGACGGGTCCAGGGAAGCCTGCATGAGCTCAGTGCGGTTCC
A
